>Addgene plasmid #43933 | p3XFLAG-TAK1-K63A | depositor full sequence | sequence record 59331 | p3XFLAG-TAK1-K63A sequence 8012 bps
CCATTCGCCATTCAGGCTGCGCAACTGTTGGGAAGGGCGATCGGTGCGGGCCTCTTCGCTATTACGCCAG
CTGGCGAAAGGGGGATGTGCTGCAAGGCGATTAAGTTGGGTAACGCCAGGGTTTTCCCAGTCACGACGTT
GTAAAACGACGGCCAGTGCCAAGCTGATCTATACATTGAATCAATATTGGCAATTAGCCATATTAGTCAT
TGGTTATATAGCATAAATCAATATTGGCTATTGGCCATTGCATACGTTGTATCTATATCATAATATGTAC
ATTTATATTGGCTCATGTCCAATATGACCGCCATGTTGACATTGATTATTGACTAGTTATTAATAGTAAT
CAATTACGGGGTCATTAGTTCATAGCCCATATATGGAGTTCCGCGTTACATAACTTACGGTAAATGGCCC
GCCTGGCTGACCGCCCAACGACCCCCGCCCATTGACGTCAATAATGACGTATGTTCCCATAGTAACGCCA
ATAGGGACTTTCCATTGACGTCAATGGGTGGAGTATTTACGGTAAACTGCCCACTTGGCAGTACATCAAG
TGTATCATATGCCAAGTCCGCCCCCTATTGACGTCAATGACGGTAAATGGCCCGCCTGGCATTATGCCCA
GTACATGACCTTACGGGACTTTCCTACTTGGCAGTACATCTACGTATTAGTCATCGCTATTACCATGGTG
ATGCGGTTTTGGCAGTACACCAATGGGCGTGGATAGCGGTTTGACTCACGGGGATTTCCAAGTCTCCACC
CCATTGACGTCAATGGGAGTTTGTTTTGGCACCAAAATCAACGGGACTTTCCAAAATGTCGTAATAACCC
CGCCCCGTTGACGCAAATGGGCGGTAGGCGTGTACGGTGGGAGGTCTATATAAGCAGAGCTCGTTTAGTG
AACCGTCAGAATTAAGCTTGCGGCCGCGAATTCCAATGTCGACAGCCTCCGCCGCCTCGTCCTCCTCCTC
GTCTTCTGCCAGTGAGATGATCGAAGCGCCGTCGCAGGTCCTGAACTTCGAAGAGATCGACTACAAGGAG
ATCGAGGTGGAAGAGGTTGTCGGAAGAGGAGCTTTTGGAGTAGTTTGCAAAGCTAAGTGGAGAGCAAAAG
ATGTCGCTATTGCACAGATAGAAAGTGAGTCTGAGAGGAAGGCTTTCATTGTGGAGCTCCGGCAGTTGTC
GCGTGTGAACCATCCTAACATTGTCAAGTTGTACGGAGCCTGCCTGAATCCAGTATGTCTTGTGATGGAA
TATGCAGAGGGGGGCTCATTGTATAATGTGCTGCATGGTGCTGAACCATTGCCTTACTACACTGCTGCTC
ATGCCATGAGCTGGTGTTTACAGTGTTCCCAAGGAGTGGCTTACCTGCACAGCATGCAGCCCAAAGCGCT
GATTCACAGGGACCTCAAGCCTCCAAACTTGCTGCTGGTTGCAGGAGGGACAGTTCTAAAAATCTGCGAT
TTTGGTACAGCTTGTGACATCCAAACACACATGACCAATAATAAAGGGAGTGCTGCTTGGATGGCGCCTG
AAGTGTTTGAAGGTAGCAATTACAGTGAAAAGTGTGATGTCTTCAGCTGGGGTATTATCCTCTGGGAAGT
GATAACACGCCGGAAACCCTTCGATGAGATCGGTGGCCCAGCTTTCAGAATCATGTGGGCTGTTCATAAT
GGCACTCGACCACCACTGATCAAAAATTTACCTAAGCCCATTGAGAGCTTGATGACACGCTGTTGGTCTA
AGGACCCATCTCAGCGCCCTTCAATGGAGGAAATTGTGAAAATAATGACTCACTTGATGCGGTACTTCCC
AGGAGCGGATGAGCCATTACAGTATCCTTGTCAGTACTCTGATGAAGGGCAGAGCAACTCAGCCACCAGC
ACAGGCTCGTTCATGGACATTGCTTCTACAAATACCAGTAATAAAAGTGACACAAATATGGAACAGGTTC
CTGCCACAAACGACACTATTAAACGCTTGGAGTCAAAACTGTTGAAAAACCAGGCAAAGCAACAGAGTGA
ATCTGGACGCCTGAGCTTGGGAGCCTCTCGTGGGAGCAGTGTGGAGAGCTTGCCCCCCACTTCCGAGGGC
AAGAGGATGAGTGCTGACATGTCTGAAATAGAAGCCAGGATCGTGGCGACTGCAGGTAACGGGCAACCAA
GGCGTAGATCCATCCAAGACTTGACTGTTACTGGGACAGAACCTGGTCAGGTGAGCAGCCGGTCATCCAG
CCCTAGTGTCAGAATGATCACTACCTCAGGACCAACCTCAGAGAAGCCAGCTCGCAGTCACCCATGGACC
CCTGATGATTCCACAGACACCAATGGCTCAGATAACTCCATCCCAATGGCGTATCTTACACTGGATCACC
AGCTACAGCCTCTAGCGCCGTGCCCAAACTCCAAAGAATCCATGGCAGTGTTCGAACAGCACTGTAAAAT
GGCACAGGAGTATATGAAAGTTCAAACCGAAATCGCATTGTTACTACAGAGAAAGCAAGAACTAGTTGCA
GAATTGGACCAGGATGAAAAGGACCAGCAAAATACATCTCGTCTGGTACAGGAACATAAAAAGCTTTTAG
ATGAAAACAAAAGCCTTTCTACTTATTACCAGCAATGCAAAAAACAACTAGAGGTCATCAGAAGCCAACA
GCAGAAACGACAAGGCACTTCAGGATCCCGGGCTGACTACAAAGACCATGACGGTGATTATAAAGATCAT
GACATCGACTACAAGGATGACGATGACAAGTAGTGATCCCGGGTGGCATCCCTGTGACCCCTCCCCAGTG
CCTCTCCTGGCCCTGGAAGTTGCCACTCCAGTGCCCACCAGCCTTGTCCTAATAAAATTAAGTTGCATCA
TTTTGTCTGACTAGGTGTCCTTCTATAATATTATGGGGTGGAGGGGGGTGGTATGGAGCAAGGGGCAAGT
TGGGAAGACAACCTGTAGGGCCTGCGGGGTCTATTGGGAACCAAGCTGGAGTGCAGTGGCACAATCTTGG
CTCACTGCAATCTCCGCCTCCTGGGTTCAAGCGATTCTCCTGCCTCAGCCTCCCGAGTTGTTGGGATTCC
AGGCATGCATGACCAGGCTCAGCTAATTTTTGTTTTTTTGGTAGAGACGGGGTTTCACCATATTGGCCAG
GCTGGTCTCCAACTCCTAATCTCAGGTGATCTACCCACCTTGGCCTCCCAAATTGCTGGGATTACAGGCG
TGAACCACTGCTCCCTTCCCTGTCCTTCTGATTTTAAAATAACTATACCAGCAGGAGGACGTCCAGACAC
AGCATAGGCTACCTGGCCATGCCCAACCGGTGGGACATTTGAGTTGCTTGCTTGGCACTGTCCTCTCATG
CGTTGGGTCCACTCAGTAGATGCCTGTTGAATTGGGTACGCGGCCAGCTTGGCTGTGGAATGTGTGTCAG
TTAGGGTGTGGAAAGTCCCCAGGCTCCCCAGCAGGCAGAAGTATGCAAAGCATGCATCTCAATTAGTCAG
CAACCAGGTGTGGAAAGTCCCCAGGCTCCCCAGCAGGCAGAAGTATGCAAAGCATGCATCTCAATTAGTC
AGCAACCATAGTCCCGCCCCTAACTCCGCCCATCCCGCCCCTAACTCCGCCCAGTTCCGCCCATTCTCCG
CCCCATGGCTGACTAATTTTTTTTATTTATGCAGAGGCCGAGGCCGCCTCGGCCTCTGAGCTATTCCAGA
AGTAGTGAGGAGGCTTTTTTGGAGGAATTGATCAGCTTGGGATCTGATCAAGAGACAGGATGAGGATCGT
TTCGCATGATTGAACAAGATGGATTGCACGCAGGTTCTCCGGCCGCTTGGGTGGAGAGGCTATTCGGCTA
TGACTGGGCACAACAGACAATCGGCTGCTCTGATGCCGCCGTGTTCCGGCTGTCAGCGCAGGGGCGCCCG
GTTCTTTTTGTCAAGACCGACCTGTCCGGTGCCCTGAATGAACTGCAGGACGAGGCAGCGCGGCTATCGT
GGCTGGCCACGACGGGCGTTCCTTGCGCAGCTGTGCTCGACGTTGTCACTGAAGCGGGAAGGGACTGGCT
GCTATTGGGCGAAGTGCCGGGGCAGGATCTCCTGTCATCTCACCTTGCTCCTGCCGAGAAAGTATCCATC
ATGGCTGATGCAATGCGGCGGCTGCATACGCTTGATCCGGCTACCTGCCCATTCGACCACCAAGCGAAAC
ATCGCATCGAGCGAGCACGTACTCGGATGGAAGCCGGTCTTGTCGATCAGGATGATCTGGACGAAGAGCA
TCAGGGGCTCGCGCCAGCCGAACTGTTCGCCAGGCTCAAGGCGCGCATGCCCGACGGCGAGGATCTCGTC
GTGACCCATGGCGATGCCTGCTTGCCGAATATCATGGTGGAAAATGGCCGCTTTTCTGGATTCATCGACT
GTGGCCGGCTGGGTGTGGCGGACCGCTATCAGGACATAGCGTTGGCTACCCGTGATATTGCTGAAGAGCT
TGGCGGCGAATGGGCTGACCGCTTCCTCGTGCTTTACGGTATCGCCGCTCCCGATTCGCAGCGCATCGCC
TTCTATCGCCTTCTTGACGAGTTCTTCTGAGCGGGACTCTGGGGTTCGAAATGACCGACCAAGCGACGCC
CAACCTGCCATCACGAGATTTCGATTCCACCGCCGCCTTCTATGAAAGGTTGGGCTTCGGAATCGTTTTC
CGGGACGCCGGCTGGATGATCCTCCAGCGCGGGGATCTCATGCTGGAGTTCTTCGCCCACCCCGGGCTCG
ATCCCCTCGCGAGTTGGTTCAGCTGCTGCCTGAGGCTGGACGACCTCGCGGAGTTCTACCGGCAGTGCAA
ATCCGTCGGCATCCAGGAAACCAGCAGCGGCTATCCGCGCATCCATGCCCCCGAACTGCAGGAGTGGGGA
GGCACGATGGCCGCTTTGGTCGACCCGGACGGGACGCTCCTGCGCCTGATACAGAACGAATTGCTTGCAG
GCATCTCATGAGTGTGTCTTCCCGTTTTCCGCCTGAGGTCACTGCGTGGATGGAGCGCTGGCGCCTGCTG
CGCGACGGCGAGCTGCTCACCACCCACTCGCCAAGCTGGAACCGTAAAAAGGCCGCGTTGCTGGCGTTTT
TCCATAGGCTCCGCCGATCATAATCAGCCATACCACATTTGTAGAGGTTTTACTTGCTTTAAAAAACCTC
CCACACCTCCCCCTGAACCTGAAACATAAAATGAATGCAATTGTTGTTGTTAACTTGTTTATTGCAGCTT
ATAATGGTTACAAATAAAGCAATAGCATCACAAATTTCACAAATAAAGCATTTTTTTCACTGCATTCTAG
TTGTGGTTTGTCCAAACTCATCAATGTATCTTATCATGTCTGGATCAATTCCCTATAGTGAGTCGTATTA
AATTCGTAATCATGTCATAGCTGTTTCCTGTGTGAAATTGTTATCCGCTCACAATTCCACACAACATACG
AGCCGGAAGCATAAAGTGTAAAGCCTGGGGTGCCTAATGAGTGAGCTAACTCACATTAATTGCGTTGCGC
TCACTGCCCGCTTTCCAGTCGGGAAACCTGTCGTGCCAGCTGCATTAATGAATCGGCCAACGCGCGGGGA
GAGGCGGTTTGCGTATTGGGCGCTCTTCCGCTTCCTCGCTCACTGACTCGCTGCGCTCGGTCGTTCGGCT
GCGGCGAGCGGTATCAGCTCACTCAAAGGCGGTAATACGGTTATCCACAGAATCAGGGGATAACGCAGGA
AAGAACATGTGAGCAAAAGGCCAGCAAAAGGCCAGGAACCGTAAAAAGGCCGCGTTGCTGGCGTTTTTCC
ATAGGCTCCGCCCCCCTGACGAGCATCACAAAAATCGACGCTCAAGTCAGAGGTGGCGAAACCCGACAGG
ACTATAAAGATACCAGGCGTTTCCCCCTGGAAGCTCCCTCGTGCGCTCTCCTGTTCCGACCCTGCCGCTT
ACCGGATACCTGTCCGCCTTTCTCCCTTCGGGAAGCGTGGCGCTTTCTCATAGCTCACGCTGTAGGTATC
TCAGTTCGGTGTAGGTCGTTCGCTCCAAGCTGGGCTGTGTGCACGAACCCCCCGTTCAGCCCGACCGCTG
CGCCTTATCCGGTAACTATCGTCTTGAGTCCAACCCGGTAAGACACGACTTATCGCCACTGGCAGCAGCC
ACTGGTAACAGGATTAGCAGAGCGAGGTATGTAGGCGGTGCTACAGAGTTCTTGAAGTGGTGGCCTAACT
ACGGCTACACTAGAAGAACAGTATTTGGTATCTGCGCTCTGCTGAAGCCAGTTACCTTCGGAAAAAGAGT
TGGTAGCTCTTGATCCGGCAAACAAACCACCGCTGGTAGCGGTGGTTTTTTTGTTTGCAAGCAGCAGATT
ACGCGCAGAAAAAAAGGATCTCAAGAAGATCCTTTGATCTTTTCTACGGGGTCTGACGCTCAGTGGAACG
AAAACTCACGTTAAGGGATTTTGGTCATGAGATTATCAAAAAGGATCTTCACCTAGATCCTTTTAAATTA
AAAATGAAGTTTTAAATCAATCTAAAGTATATATGAGTAAACTTGGTCTGACAGTTACCAATGCTTAATC
AGTGAGGCACCTATCTCAGCGATCTGTCTATTTCGTTCATCCATAGTTGCCTGACTCCCCGTCGTGTAGA
TAACTACGATACGGGAGGGCTTACCATCTGGCCCCAGTGCTGCAATGATACCGCGAGACCCACGCTCACC
GGCTCCAGATTTATCAGCAATAAACCAGCCAGCCGGAAGGGCCGAGCGCAGAAGTGGTCCTGCAACTTTA
TCCGCCTCCATCCAGTCTATTAATTGTTGCCGGGAAGCTAGAGTAAGTAGTTCGCCAGTTAATAGTTTGC
GCAACGTTGTTGCCATTGCTACAGGCATCGTGGTGTCACGCTCGTCGTTTGGTATGGCTTCATTCAGCTC
CGGTTCCCAACGATCAAGGCGAGTTACATGATCCCCCATGTTGTGCAAAAAAGCGGTTAGCTCCTTCGGT
CCTCCGATCGTTGTCAGAAGTAAGTTGGCCGCAGTGTTATCACTCATGGTTATGGCAGCACTGCATAATT
CTCTTACTGTCATGCCATCCGTAAGATGCTTTTCTGTGACTGGTGAGTACTCAACCAAGTCATTCTGAGA
ATAGTGTATGCGGCGACCGAGTTGCTCTTGCCCGGCGTCAATACGGGATAATACCGCGCCACATAGCAGA
ACTTTAAAAGTGCTCATCATTGGAAAACGTTCTTCGGGGCGAAAACTCTCAAGGATCTTACCGCTGTTGA
GATCCAGTTCGATGTAACCCACTCGTGCACCCAACTGATCTTCAGCATCTTTTACTTTCACCAGCGTTTC
TGGGTGAGCAAAAACAGGAAGGCAAAATGCCGCAAAAAAGGGAATAAGGGCGACACGGAAATGTTGAATA
CTCATACTCTTCCTTTTTCAATATTATTGAAGCATTTATCAGGGTTATTGTCTCATGAGCGGATACATAT
TTGAATGTATTTAGAAAAATAAACAAATAGGGGTTCCGCGCACATTTCCCCGAAAAGTGCCACCTG
[124 nt withheld, positions 7557-7680]
C
[91 nt withheld, positions 7682-7772]
A
[49 nt withheld, positions 7774-7822]
CCTTTGACGTTGGAGTCCACGTTCTTT
[37 nt withheld, positions 7850-7886]
ACCCTATCTCGGTCTATTCTTTTGATTTATAAGGGATTTTGCCGATTTCGGCCTATTGGTTAAAAAATGA
GCTGATTTAACAAAAATTTAACGCGAATTTTAACAAAATATTAACGCTTACAATTT
Features (pLannotate 1.2.2; 22 found; start..end, strand, type, name):
      4..158     -  CDS            lacZα (fragment): LacZα fragment of β-galactosidase; lacZ fragment
    318..697     +  enhancer       CMV enhancer: human cytomegalovirus immediate early enhancer
    699..898     +  promoter       CMV promoter: human cytomegalovirus (CMV) immediate early promoter
    946..2682    +  CDS            Map3k7: M3K7_MOUSE - Also known as Tak1. Experimental evidence at protein level: Swiss-Prot protein existence level 1. Serine/threonine kinase which acts as an essential component of the MAP kinase signal transduction pathway. Plays an important role in the cascades of cellular responses evoked by changes in the environment. Mediates signal transduction of TRAF6, various cytokines including interleukin-1 (IL-1), transforming growth factor-beta (TGFB), TGFB-related factors like BMP2 and BMP4, toll-like receptors (TLR), tumor necrosis factor receptor CD40 and B-cell receptor (BCR) (PubMed:10748100, PubM
   2695..2760    +  CDS            3xFLAG: three tandem FLAG® epitope tags, followed by an enterokinase cleavage site
   2771..3393    +  polyA_signal   hGH poly(A) signal: human growth hormone polyadenylation signal
   3435..3732    +  promoter       SV40 promoter: SV40 enhancer and early promoter
   3786..4577    +  CDS            neo: KKA2_KLEPN - Also known as kan, nptII. Experimental evidence at protein level: Swiss-Prot protein existence level 1. Resistance to kanamycin, neomycin, paromomycin, ribostamycin, butirosin and gentamicin B. From Klebsiella pneumoniae.
   4601..4978    +  CDS            ble: BLE_KLEPN - Experimental evidence at protein level: Swiss-Prot protein existence level 1. Binding protein with a strong affinity to the bleomycin family of antibiotics. Binds to CL990; an antimitotic-antibiotic compound. From Klebsiella pneumoniae.
   5020..5079    +  CDS            str (fragment): STR_KLEPN - Protein inferred from homology: Swiss-Prot protein existence level 3. The aminoglycoside phosphotransferases achieve inactivation of their antibiotic substrates by phosphorylation. From Klebsiella pneumoniae.
   5102..5125    -  rep_origin     CloDF13 ori (fragment): Plasmids containing the CloDF13 (CDF) origin of replication can be propagated in E. coli cells that contain additional plasmids with compatible origins.
   5126..5209    +  CDS            large T antigen (fragment): large T antigen from SV40 (simian virus 40)
   5232..5366    +  polyA_signal   SV40 poly(A) signal: SV40 polyadenylation signal
   5372..5390    -  promoter       T7 promoter: promoter for bacteriophage T7 RNA polymerase
   5428..5444    -  protein_bind   lac operator: The lac repressor binds to the lac operator to inhibit transcription in E. coli. This inhibition can be relieved by adding lactose or isopropyl-β-D-thiogalactopyranoside (IPTG). lac repressor encoded by lacI
   5452..5482    -  promoter       lac promoter: promoter for the E. coli lac operon
   5497..5518    -  protein_bind   CAP binding site: CAP binding activates transcription in the presence of cAMP. E. coli catabolite activator protein
   5531..5623    -  CDS            lacI (fragment): lac repressor; lacI; The lac repressor binds to the lac operator to inhibit transcription in E. coli. This inhibition can be relieved by adding lactose or isopropyl-β-D-thiogalactopyranoside (IPTG).
   5806..6394    -  rep_origin     ori: high-copy-number ColE1/pMB1/pBR322/pUC origin of replication
   6565..7425    -  CDS            AmpR: β-lactamase; bla; confers resistance to ampicillin, carbenicillin, and related antibiotics
   7426..7530    -  promoter       AmpR promoter: bla
   7557..7985    +  rep_origin     f1 ori (sequence partly withheld): f1 bacteriophage origin of replication; arrow indicates direction of (+) strand synthesis
