[The description below was written by a language model from this plasmid's Addgene catalogue record and pLannotate feature annotations shown in this document.]
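Description:
p3XFLAG-TAK1-K63A is a mammalian expression plasmid of about 8 kb built on the commercial p3xFLAG-CMV-14 backbone. It carries mouse Map3k7, which encodes transforming growth factor-beta-activated kinase 1 (TAK1), with a K63A point mutation. The roughly 1.8 kb insert was cloned between EcoRI and BamHI sites, both of which are retained. It sits downstream of the human cytomegalovirus immediate early enhancer and promoter. The TAK1 coding sequence is followed by the backbone-encoded 3xFLAG epitope, giving a C-terminally tagged protein suitable for anti-FLAG detection or immunoprecipitation. The transcript is terminated by the human growth hormone polyadenylation signal.

In E. coli the plasmid is maintained through a high-copy ColE1/pUC-type origin with ampicillin selection from the β-lactamase gene, and an f1 origin is also present. For mammalian cells, a separate cassette places the neomycin phosphotransferase gene under the SV40 enhancer/early promoter with an SV40 polyadenylation signal, allowing G418 selection of stable transfectants. The annotation also picks up a ble reading frame and a streptomycin-resistance fragment just downstream of neo, along with lacZα, lacI, lac promoter/operator, T7 promoter and other small fragments. These appear to be backbone remnants rather than functional parts of the design.

TAK1 is a serine/threonine MAP3K that relays signals from TRAF6, IL-1, TGF-β family ligands, Toll-like receptors and related inputs. The record does not state what the K63A substitution does, although the residue lies in the N-terminal part of the kinase. The associated publication concerns the dependence of TAK1 signalling on interaction with TAB2/TAB3, so the construct is most plausibly used as a mutant comparator to wild-type TAK1 in transfection-based signalling and interaction assays.
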