Addgene plasmid #43933: p3XFLAG-TAK1-K63A
Depositing lab: Bryant Darnay. Depositing organization: University of Texas MD Anderson Cancer Center. Publication: TAK1-dependent signaling requires functional interaction with TAB2/TAB3. Besse A, Lamothe B, Campos AD, Webster WK, Maddineni U, Lin SC, Wu H, Darnay BG. J Biol Chem. 2007 Feb 9;282(6):3918-28. Epub 2006 Dec 8. 10.1074/jbc.M608867200 PubMed 17158449.
Backbone
  Vector backbone: p3xFLAG-CMV-14
  Backbone manufacturer: Sigma
  Backbone size w/o insert (bp): 6190
  Total vector size (bp): 8010
  Vector type: Mammalian Expression
  Selectable markers: Neomycin (select with G418)
Growth in bacteria
  Bacterial resistance: Ampicillin, 100 μg/mL
  Growth temperature: 37°C
  Growth strain: DH5alpha
  Copy number: High Copy
Gene/Insert
  Gene/Insert name: Transforming growth factor-beta-activated kinase 1 (alt names: TAK1; MAP3K7)
  Species: M. musculus (mouse)
  Insert size (bp): 1817
  Mutation: K63A
  GenBank ID: NM_172688.3
  Entrez Gene: Map3k7 (a.k.a. B430101B05, Tak1)
  Tag / fusion protein: 3XFLAG (C terminal on backbone)
  Cloning method: Restriction Enzyme; 5′ cloning site EcoRI (not destroyed); 3′ cloning site BamHI (not destroyed)
  Sequencing primers: 5′ CMV Forward; 3′ hGH-PA-R
Terms and licenses: Academic/Nonprofit Terms; Industry Terms: Not Available to Industry
How to cite: p3XFLAG-TAK1-K63A was a gift from Bryant Darnay (Addgene plasmid # 43933 ; http://n2t.net/addgene:43933 ; RRID:Addgene_43933)
