>Addgene plasmid #43933 | p3XFLAG-TAK1-K63A | addgene partial sequence | sequence record 60256 | CMV-F 5'-CGCAAATGGGCGGTAGGCGTG-3'
TTAGTGAACCGTCAGAATTAAGCTTGCGGCCGCGAATTCCAATGTCGACAGCCTCCGCCGCCTCGTCCTC
CTCCTCGTCTTCTGCCAGTGAGATGATCGAAGCGCCGTCGCAGGTCCTGAACTTCGAAGAGATCGACTAC
AAGGAGATCGAGGTGGAAGAGGTTGTCGGAAGAGGAGCTTTTGGAGTAGTTTGCAAAGCTAAGTGGAGAG
CAAAAGATGTCGCTATTGCACAGATAGAAAGTGAGTCTGAGAGGAAGGCTTTCATTGTGGAGCTCCGGCA
GTTGTCGCGTGTGAACCATCCTAACATTGTCAAGTTGTACGGAGCCTGCCTGAATCCAGTATGTCTTGTG
ATGGAATATGCAGAGGGGGGCTCATTGTATAATGTGCTGCATGGTGCTGAACCATTGCCTTACTACACTG
CTGCTCATGCCATGAGCTGGTGTTTACAGTGTTCCCAAGGAGTGGCTTACCTGCACAGCATGCAGCCCAA
AGCGCTGATTCACAGGGACCTCAAGCCTCCAAACTTGCTGCTGGTTGCAGGAGGGACAGTTCTAAAAATC
TGCGATTTTGGTACAGCTTGTGACATCCAAACACACATGACCAATAATAAAGGGAGTGCTGCTTGGATGG
CGCCTGAAGTGTTTGAAGGTAGCAATTACAGTGAAAAGTGTGATGTCTTCAGCTGGGGTATTATCCTCTG
GGAAGTGATAACACGCCGGAAACCCTTCGATGAGATCGGTGGCCCAGCTTTCAGAATCATGTGGGCTGTT
CATAATGGCACTCGACCACCACTGATCAAAAATT
