>Addgene plasmid #43933 | p3XFLAG-TAK1-K63A | addgene partial sequence | sequence record 60851 | hGH-pA-R 5'-CCAGCTTGGTTCCCAATAGA-3'
ACTTGCCCCTTGCTCCATACCACCCCCCTCCACCCCATAATATTATAGAAGGACACCTAGTCAGACAAAA
TGATGCAACTTAATTTTATTAGGACAAGGCTGGTGGGCACTGGAGTGGCAACTTCCAGGGCCAGGAGAGG
CACTGGGGAGGGGTCACAGGGATGCCACCCGGGATCACTACTTGTCATCGTCATCCTTGTAGTCGATGTC
ATGATCTTTATAATCACCGTCATGGTCTTTGTAGTCAGCCCGGGATCCTGAAGTGCCTTGTCGTTTCTGC
TGTTGGCTTCTGATGACCTCTAGTTGTTTTTTGCATTGCTGGTAATAAGTAGAAAGGCTTTTGTTTTCAT
CTAAAAGCTTTTTATGTTCCTGTACCAGACGAGATGTATTTTGCTGGTCCTTTTCATCCTGGTCCAATTC
TGCAACTAGTTCTTGCTTTCTCTGTAGTAACAATGCGATTTCGGTTTGAACTTTCATATACTCCTGTGCC
ATTTTACAGTGCTGTTCGAACACTGCCATGGATTCTTTGGAGTTTGGGCACGGCGCTAGAGGCTGTAGCT
GGTGATCCAGTGTAAGATACGCCATTGGGATGGAGTTATCTGAGCCATTGGTGTCTGTGGAATCATCAGG
GGTCCATGGGTGACTGCGAGCTGGCTTCTCTGAGGTTGGTCCTGAGGTAGTGATCATTCTGACACTAGGG
CTGGATGACCGGCTGCTCACCTGACCAGGTTCTGTCCCAGTAACAGTCAAGTCTTGGATGGATCTACGCC
TTGGTTGCCCGTTACCTGCAGTCGCCACGATCCTGGCTTCTATTTCAGACATGTCAGCACTCATCCTCTT
GCCCTCGGAAGTGGGGGGCAAGCTCTCCACACTGCTCCCACGAGAGGCTCCCAAGCTCAGGCGTCCAGAT
